Addgene plasmid #240221: pLV[Exp]-Hygro-CMV-FUCCIplex
Purpose: Multiplexable FUCCI sensor (FUCCIplex). The CMV promoter drives the expression of the fluorescent sensor.
Depositing lab: Francesco Pasqualini. Depositing organization: Universita degli Studi di Pavia. Publication: CALIPERS: Cell cycle-aware live imaging for phenotyping experiments and regeneration studies. Di Sante M, Pezzotti M, Zimmermann J, Enrico A, Deschamps J, Balmas E, Becca S, Reali A, Bertero A, Jug F, Pasqualini FS. bioRxiv 2024.12.19.629259 10.1101/2024.12.19.629259.
Backbone
  Vector backbone: pLenti-Hygro
  Backbone manufacturer: VectorBuilder
  Backbone size w/o insert (bp): 8331
  Total vector size (bp): 10749
  Vector type: Mammalian Expression, Lentiviral
  Selectable markers: Hygromycin
Growth in bacteria
  Bacterial resistance: Ampicillin, 100 μg/mL
  Growth temperature: 37°C
  Growth strain: NEB Stable
  Copy number: High Copy
Gene/Insert
  Gene/Insert name: FUCCIplex
  Species: Synthetic
  Insert size (bp): 2418
  Promoter: CMV
  Cloning method: Unknown
  Sequencing primers: 5′ GGCACCAAAATCAACGGGAC
Resource information
  A portion of this plasmid was derived from a plasmid made by: VectorBuilder
Terms and licenses: Academic/Nonprofit Terms; Industry Terms: Not Available to Industry
Depositor comments: Please visit https://doi.org/10.1101/2024.12.19.629259 for bioRxiv preprint.
How to cite: pLV[Exp]-Hygro-CMV-FUCCIplex was a gift from Francesco Pasqualini (Addgene plasmid # 240221 ; http://n2t.net/addgene:240221 ; RRID:Addgene_240221)
