[The description below was written by a language model from this plasmid's Addgene catalogue record and pLannotate feature annotations shown in this document.]
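Description:
pLV[Exp]-Hygro-CMV-FUCCIplex is a 10.7 kb third-generation-style, self-inactivating HIV-1 lentiviral transfer plasmid built on a commercial pLenti-Hygro backbone for stable expression of a cell-cycle reporter in mammalian cells. In bacteria it is maintained through a high-copy ColE1/pUC origin and selected with ampicillin via β-lactamase. The backbone also carries an f1 origin, an SV40 origin and remnants of a lac/T7/T3 cloning region. The viral portion consists of an RSV promoter fused to a truncated 5' LTR, which allows Tat-independent transcription of the genomic RNA. This is followed by the Ψ packaging signal with a gag fragment, the RRE for Rev-dependent nuclear export, the cPPT/CTS, and a ΔU3 3' LTR followed by an SV40 polyadenylation signal.

The payload is the synthetic 2.4 kb FUCCIplex insert, flanked by Gateway attB1 and attB2 sites and driven by the CMV enhancer/promoter. It encodes two sensor halves in tandem: the cyan protein mTurquoise2 joined to the human Cdt1(30-120) degron, and the near-infrared, biliverdin-dependent miRFP670 joined to the human Geminin(1-110) degron. In FUCCI designs, the Cdt1 fusion accumulates in G1 and is degraded in S/G2/M, while the Geminin fusion behaves in the opposite way, so the ratio of the two colours reports cell-cycle phase in live cells. The feature table does not annotate the short element between the two fusions, so the record does not state how they are separated. Using cyan and near-infrared emitters is consistent with the stated "multiplexable" purpose, since it leaves the green and red channels available for other probes. A WPRE downstream enhances transcript expression, and a separate mouse PGK promoter drives the hygromycin phosphotransferase gene for selection of transduced cells.
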