Features (pLannotate 1.2.2; 34 found; start..end, strand, type, name):
      3..229     +  promoter       RSV promoter: Rous sarcoma virus enhancer/promoter
    230..410     +  LTR            5' LTR (truncated): truncated 5' long terminal repeat (LTR) from HIV-1
    457..582     +  misc_feature   HIV-1 Ψ: packaging signal of human immunodeficiency virus type 1
    566..929     +  CDS            HIV-1 gag (fragment): gag protein from human immunodeficiency virus 1; gag
   1075..1308    +  misc_feature   RRE: The Rev response element (RRE) of HIV-1 allows for Rev-dependent mRNA export from the nucleus to the cytoplasm.
   1685..1785    +  CDS            Rev (fragment): human immunodeficiency virus 1 (HIV-1) Rev protein; rev; enhances nuclear export of unspliced and incompletely spliced viral mRNAs
   1803..1920    +  misc_feature   cPPT/CTS: central polypurine tract and central termination sequence of HIV-1
   1938..1958    +  protein_bind   attB4: mutant version of attB; core recombination site for the Gateway® BP reaction BP Clonase™
   2019..2322    +  enhancer       CMV enhancer: human cytomegalovirus immediate early enhancer
   2323..2526    +  promoter       CMV promoter: human cytomegalovirus (CMV) immediate early promoter
   2548..2568    +  protein_bind   attB1: mutant version of attB; core recombination site for the Gateway® BP reaction BP Clonase™
   2578..3294    +  CDS            mTurquoise2: mTurquoise2 is a basic (constitutively fluorescent) cyan fluorescent protein published in 2012, derived from Aequorea victoria. It is reported to be a rapidly-maturing monomer with very low acid sensitivity.
   3349..3621    +  CDS            Cdt1 (30-120): degron consisting of residues 30-120 of human Cdt1 (Zielke and Edgar, 2015)
   3688..4632    +  CDS            miRFP670: miRFP670 is a basic (constitutively fluorescent) near ir fluorescent protein published in 2016, derived from Rhodopseudomonas palustris. It has low acid sensitivity. It requires the cofactor biliverdin for fluorescence.
   4663..4992    +  CDS            Gem1 (1-110): degron consisting of residues 1-110 of human Geminin (Zielke and Edgar, 2015)
   4996..5020    -  protein_bind   attB2: mutant version of attB; recombination site for the Gateway® BP reaction BP Clonase™
   5038..5626    +  misc_feature   WPRE: woodchuck hepatitis virus posttranscriptional regulatory element
   5657..6156    +  promoter       PGK promoter: mouse phosphoglycerate kinase 1 promoter
   6173..7195    +  CDS            hph: KHYB_ECOLX - Experimental evidence at protein level: Swiss-Prot protein existence level 1. The aminoglycoside phosphotransferases achieve inactivation of their antibiotic substrates by phosphorylation. Only phosphorylates hygromycin and closely related compounds such as demethyl analogs and destomycin. From Escherichia coli.
   7191..7268    +  CDS            nef (fragment): NEF_HV1Z2 - Experimental evidence at protein level: Swiss-Prot protein existence level 1. Extracellular Nef protein targets CD4(+) T-lymphocytes for apoptosis by interacting with CXCR4 surface receptors. From Human immunodeficiency virus type 1 group M subtype D (isolate Z2/CDC-Z34) (HIV-1).
   7270..7503    +  LTR            3' LTR (ΔU3): self-inactivating 3' long terminal repeat (LTR) from HIV-1
   7575..7696    +  polyA_signal   SV40 poly(A) signal: SV40 polyadenylation signal
   7736..7871    +  rep_origin     SV40 ori: SV40 origin of replication
   7892..7910    -  promoter       T7 promoter: promoter for bacteriophage T7 RNA polymerase
   7918..8073    +  CDS            lacZα (fragment): LacZα fragment of β-galactosidase; lacZ fragment
   8078..8506    +  rep_origin     f1 ori (sequence partly withheld): f1 bacteriophage origin of replication; arrow indicates direction of (+) strand synthesis
   8559..8663    +  promoter       AmpR promoter: bla
   8664..9524    +  CDS            AmpR: β-lactamase; bla; confers resistance to ampicillin, carbenicillin, and related antibiotics
   9695..10283   +  rep_origin     ori: high-copy-number ColE1/pMB1/pBR322/pUC origin of replication
  10466..10558   +  CDS            lacI (fragment): lac repressor; lacI; The lac repressor binds to the lac operator to inhibit transcription in E. coli. This inhibition can be relieved by adding lactose or isopropyl-β-D-thiogalactopyranoside (IPTG).
  10571..10592   +  protein_bind   CAP binding site: CAP binding activates transcription in the presence of cAMP. E. coli catabolite activator protein
  10607..10637   +  promoter       lac promoter: promoter for the E. coli lac operon
  10641..10663   +  protein_bind   lac operator (fragment): The lac repressor binds to the lac operator to inhibit transcription in E. coli. This inhibition can be relieved by adding lactose or isopropyl-β-D-thiogalactopyranoside (IPTG). lac repressor encoded by lacI
  10706..10724   +  promoter       T3 promoter: promoter for bacteriophage T3 RNA polymerase
>Addgene plasmid #240221 | pLV[Exp]-Hygro-CMV-FUCCIplex | addgene full sequence | sequence record 482861 | Addgene NGS Result
AATGTAGTCTTATGCAATACTCTTGTAGTCTTGCAACATGGTAACGATGAGTTAGCAACATGCCTTACAA
GGAGAGAAAAAGCACCGTGCATGCCGATTGGTGGAAGTAAGGTGGTACGATCGTGCCTTATTAGGAAGGC
AACAGACGGGTCTGACATGGATTGGACGAACCACTGAATTGCCGCATTGCAGAGATATTGTATTTAAGTG
CCTAGCTCGATACATAAACGGGTCTCTCTGGTTAGACCAGATCTGAGCCTGGGAGCTCTCTGGCTAACTA
GGGAACCCACTGCTTAAGCCTCAATAAAGCTTGCCTTGAGTGCTTCAAGTAGTGTGTGCCCGTCTGTTGT
GTGACTCTGGTAACTAGAGATCCCTCAGACCCTTTTAGTCAGTGTGGAAAATCTCTAGCAGTGGCGCCCG
AACAGGGACTTGAAAGCGAAAGGGAAACCAGAGGAGCTCTCTCGACGCAGGACTCGGCTTGCTGAAGCGC
GCACGGCAAGAGGCGAGGGGCGGCGACTGGTGAGTACGCCAAAAATTTTGACTAGCGGAGGCTAGAAGGA
GAGAGATGGGTGCGAGAGCGTCAGTATTAAGCGGGGGAGAATTAGATCGCGATGGGAAAAAATTCGGTTA
AGGCCAGGGGGAAAGAAAAAATATAAATTAAAACATATAGTATGGGCAAGCAGGGAGCTAGAACGATTCG
CAGTTAATCCTGGCCTGTTAGAAACATCAGAAGGCTGTAGACAAATACTGGGACAGCTACAACCATCCCT
TCAGACAGGATCAGAAGAACTTAGATCATTATATAATACAGTAGCAACCCTCTATTGTGTGCATCAAAGG
ATAGAGATAAAAGACACCAAGGAAGCTTTAGACAAGATAGAGGAAGAGCAAAACAAAAGTAAGACCACCG
CACAGCAAGCGGCCGCTGATCTTCAGACCTGGAGGAGGAGATATGAGGGACAATTGGAGAAGTGAATTAT
ATAAATATAAAGTAGTAAAAATTGAACCATTAGGAGTAGCACCCACCAAGGCAAAGAGAAGAGTGGTGCA
GAGAGAAAAAAGAGCAGTGGGAATAGGAGCTTTGTTCCTTGGGTTCTTGGGAGCAGCAGGAAGCACTATG
GGCGCAGCGTCAATGACGCTGACGGTACAGGCCAGACAATTATTGTCTGGTATAGTGCAGCAGCAGAACA
ATTTGCTGAGGGCTATTGAGGCGCAACAGCATCTGTTGCAACTCACAGTCTGGGGCATCAAGCAGCTCCA
GGCAAGAATCCTGGCTGTGGAAAGATACCTAAAGGATCAACAGCTCCTGGGGATTTGGGGTTGCTCTGGA
AAACTCATTTGCACCACTGCTGTGCCTTGGAATGCTAGTTGGAGTAATAAATCTCTGGAACAGATTTGGA
ATCACACGACCTGGATGGAGTGGGACAGAGAAATTAACAATTACACAAGCTTAATACACTCCTTAATTGA
AGAATCGCAAAACCAGCAAGAAAAGAATGAACAAGAATTATTGGAATTAGATAAATGGGCAAGTTTGTGG
AATTGGTTTAACATAACAAATTGGCTGTGGTATATAAAATTATTCATAATGATAGTAGGAGGCTTGGTAG
GTTTAAGAATAGTTTTTGCTGTACTTTCTATAGTGAATAGAGTTAGGCAGGGATATTCACCATTATCGTT
TCAGACCCACCTCCCAACCCCGAGGGGACCCGACAGGCCCGAAGGAATAGAAGAAGAAGGTGGAGAGAGA
GACAGAGACAGATCCATTCGATTAGTGAACGGATCTCGACGGTATCGCTAGCTTTTAAAAGAAAAGGGGG
GATTGGGGGGTACAGTGCAGGGGAAAGAATAGTAGACATAATAGCAACAGACATACAAACTAAAGAATTA
CAAAAACAAATTACAAAAATTCAAAATTTTACTAGTGATTATCGGATCAACTTTGTATAGAAAAGTTGTA
GTTATTAATAGTAATCAATTACGGGGTCATTAGTTCATAGCCCATATATGGAGTTCCGCGTTACATAACT
TACGGTAAATGGCCCGCCTGGCTGACCGCCCAACGACCCCCGCCCATTGACGTCAATAATGACGTATGTT
CCCATAGTAACGCCAATAGGGACTTTCCATTGACGTCAATGGGTGGAGTATTTACGGTAAACTGCCCACT
TGGCAGTACATCAAGTGTATCATATGCCAAGTACGCCCCCTATTGACGTCAATGACGGTAAATGGCCCGC
CTGGCATTATGCCCAGTACATGACCTTATGGGACTTTCCTACTTGGCAGTACATCTACGTATTAGTCATC
GCTATTACCATGGTGATGCGGTTTTGGCAGTACATCAATGGGCGTGGATAGCGGTTTGACTCACGGGGAT
TTCCAAGTCTCCACCCCATTGACGTCAATGGGAGTTTGTTTTGGCACCAAAATCAACGGGACTTTCCAAA
ATGTCGTAACAACTCCGCCCCATTGACGCAAATGGGCGGTAGGCGTGTACGGTGGGAGGTCTATATAAGC
AGAGCTGGTTTAGTGAACCGTCAGATCCAAGTTTGTACAAAAAAGCAGGCTGCCACCATGGTGAGCAAGG
GCGAGGAGCTGTTCACCGGGGTGGTGCCCATCCTGGTCGAGCTGGACGGCGACGTAAACGGCCACAAGTT
CAGCGTGTCCGGCGAGGGCGAGGGCGATGCCACCTACGGCAAGCTGACCCTGAAGTTCATCTGCACCACC
GGCAAGCTGCCCGTGCCCTGGCCCACCCTCGTGACCACCCTGTCCTGGGGCGTGCAGTGCTTCGCCCGCT
ACCCCGACCACATGAAGCAGCACGACTTCTTCAAGTCCGCCATGCCCGAAGGCTACGTCCAGGAGCGCAC
CATCTTCTTCAAGGACGACGGCAACTACAAGACCCGCGCCGAGGTGAAGTTCGAGGGCGACACCCTGGTG
AACCGCATCGAGCTGAAGGGCATCGACTTCAAGGAGGACGGCAACATCCTGGGGCACAAGCTGGAGTACA
ACTACTTTAGCGACAACGTCTATATCACCGCCGACAAGCAGAAGAACGGCATCAAGGCCAACTTCAAGAT
CCGCCACAACATCGAGGACGGCGGCGTGCAGCTCGCCGACCACTACCAGCAGAACACCCCCATCGGCGAC
GGCCCCGTGCTGCTGCCCGACAACCACTACCTGAGCACCCAGTCCAAGCTGAGCAAAGACCCCAACGAGA
AGCGCGATCACATGGTCCTGCTGGAGTTCGTGACCGCCGCCGGGATCACTCTCGGCATGGACGAGCTGTA
CAAGTACAGCATGCTGCCTAGCCTCGGCGGCTACCCTAGCCATTGGAGGCCCCTGGAACCCTCTCCTGCC
AGACCTGCCCTGAGAGCCCCTGCCTCCGCCACCTCCGGCAGCAGAAAGAGAGCCAGACCTCCTGCCGCCC
CTGGCAGAGATCAGGCCAGGCCCCCTGCCCGCAGACGGCTCCGGCTGTCCGTGGATGAGGTGTCCAGCCC
TAGCACCCCCGAGGCCCCCGATATCCCTGCCTGTCCCAGCCCTGGCCAGAAAATCAAGAAGAGCACACCT
GCCGCCGGACAGCCTCCTCACCTGACCAGCGCCCAGGACCAGGACACCATCGTCGACGAGGGCAGGGGCA
GCCTGCTGACCTGCGGCGACGTGGAGGAGAACCCCGGCCCCAGATCCATGGTAGCAGGTCATGCCTCTGG
CAGCCCCGCATTCGGGACCGCCTCTCATTCGAATTGCGAACATGAAGAGATCCACCTCGCCGGCTCGATC
CAGCCGCATGGCGCGCTTCTGGTCGTCAGCGAACATGATCATCGCGTCATCCAGGCCAGCGCCAACGCCG
CGGAATTTCTGAATCTCGGAAGCGTACTCGGCGTTCCGCTCGCCGAGATCGACGGCGATCTGTTGATCAA
GATCCTGCCGCATCTCGATCCCACCGCCGAAGGCATGCCGGTCGCGGTGCGCTGCCGGATCGGCAATCCC
TCTACGGAGTACTGCGGTCTGATGCATCGGCCTCCGGAAGGCGGGCTGATCATCGAACTCGAACGTGCCG
GCCCGTCGATCGATCTGTCAGGCACGCTGGCGCCGGCGCTGGAGCGGATCCGCACGGCGGGTTCACTGCG
CGCGCTGTGCGATGACACCGTGCTGCTGTTTCAGCAGTGCACCGGCTACGACCGGGTGATGGTGTATCGT
TTCGATGAGCAAGGCCACGGCCTGGTATTCTCCGAGTGCCATGTGCCTGGGCTCGAATCCTATTTCGGCA
ACCGCTATCCGTCGTCGACTGTCCCGCAGATGGCGCGGCAGCTGTACGTGCGGCAGCGCGTCCGCGTGCT
GGTCGACGTCACCTATCAGCCGGTGCCGCTGGAGCCGCGGCTGTCGCCGCTGACCGGGCGCGATCTCGAC
ATGTCGGGCTGCTTCCTGCGCTCGATGTCGCCGTGCCATCTGCAGTTCCTGAAGGACATGGGCGTGCGCG
CCACCCTGGCGGTGTCGCTGGTGGTCGGCGGCAAGCTGTGGGGCCTGGTTGTCTGTCACCATTATCTGCC
GCGCTTCATCCGTTTCGAGCTGCGGGCGATCTGCAAACGGCTCGCCGAAAGGATCGCGACGCGGATCACC
GCGCTTGAGAGCGGCTACCCCAGCCACTGGCGGCCTCTGGAAATGAACCCCAGCATGAAGCAGAAGCAGG
AAGAGATCAAAGAGAACATCAAGAACAGCAGCGTGCCCAGGCGGACCCTGAAGATGATCCAGCCCAGCGC
CAGCGGATCTCTGGTGGGCCGGGAGAATGAGCTGTCTGCCGGCCTGAGCAAGCGGAAGCACCGGAACGAC
CACCTGACCAGCACCACCTCTAGCCCAGGCGTGATCGTGCCCGAGAGCAGCGAGAACAAGAACCTGGGCG
GCGTGACCCAAGAAAGCTTCGACCTGATGATCAAAGAAAACCCCAGCAGCCAGTACTGGAAAGAGGTGGC
CGAGAAGCGGCGGAAGGCCCTGTAAACCCAGCTTTCTTGTACAAAGTGGTGATAATCGAATTCCGATAAT
CAACCTCTGGATTACAAAATTTGTGAAAGATTGACTGGTATTCTTAACTATGTTGCTCCTTTTACGCTAT
GTGGATACGCTGCTTTAATGCCTTTGTATCATGCTATTGCTTCCCGTATGGCTTTCATTTTCTCCTCCTT
GTATAAATCCTGGTTGCTGTCTCTTTATGAGGAGTTGTGGCCCGTTGTCAGGCAACGTGGCGTGGTGTGC
ACTGTGTTTGCTGACGCAACCCCCACTGGTTGGGGCATTGCCACCACCTGTCAGCTCCTTTCCGGGACTT
TCGCTTTCCCCCTCCCTATTGCCACGGCGGAACTCATCGCCGCCTGCCTTGCCCGCTGCTGGACAGGGGC
TCGGCTGTTGGGCACTGACAATTCCGTGGTGTTGTCGGGGAAGCTGACGTCCTTTCCATGGCTGCTCGCC
TGTGTTGCCACCTGGATTCTGCGCGGGACGTCCTTCTGCTACGTCCCTTCGGCCCTCAATCCAGCGGACC
TTCCTTCCCGCGGCCTGCTGCCGGCTCTGCGGCCTCTTCCGCGTCTTCGCCTTCGCCCTCAGACGAGTCG
GATCTCCCTTTGGGCCGCCTCCCCGCATCGGGAATTCCCGCGGTTCGAATTCTACCGGGTAGGGGAGGCG
CTTTTCCCAAGGCAGTCTGGAGCATGCGCTTTAGCAGCCCCGCTGGGCACTTGGCGCTACACAAGTGGCC
TCTGGCCTCGCACACATTCCACATCCACCGGTAGGCGCCAACCGGCTCCGTTCTTTGGTGGCCCCTTCGC
GCCACCTTCTACTCCTCCCCTAGTCAGGAAGTTCCCCCCCGCCCCGCAGCTCGCGTCGTGCAGGACGTGA
CAAATGGAAGTAGCACGTCTCACTAGTCTCGTGCAGATGGACAGCACCGCTGAGCAATGGAAGCGGGTAG
GCCTTTGGGGCAGCGGCCAATAGCAGCTTTGCTCCTTCGCTTTCTGGGCTCAGAGGCTGGGAAGGGGTGG
GTCCGGGGGCGGGCTCAGGGGCGGGCTCAGGGGCGGGGCGGGCGCCCGAAGGTCCTCCGGAGGCCCGGCA
TTCTGCACGCTTCAAAAGCGCACGTCTGCCGCGCTGTTCTCCTCTTCCTCATCTCCGGGCCTTTCGACCT
CACGTGGCCACCATGAAAAAGCCTGAACTCACCGCGACGTCTGTCGAGAAGTTTCTGATCGAAAAGTTCG
ACAGCGTCTCCGACCTGATGCAGCTCTCGGAGGGCGAAGAATCTCGTGCTTTCAGCTTCGATGTAGGAGG
GCGTGGATATGTCCTGCGGGTAAATAGCTGCGCCGATGGTTTCTACAAAGATCGTTATGTTTATCGGCAC
TTTGCATCGGCCGCGCTCCCGATTCCGGAAGTGCTTGACATTGGGGAATTTAGCGAGAGCCTGACCTATT
GCATCTCCCGCCGTGCACAGGGTGTCACGTTGCAAGACCTGCCTGAAACCGAACTGCCCGCTGTTCTGCA
GCCGGTCGCGGAGGCCATGGATGCGATCGCTGCGGCCGATCTTAGCCAGACGAGCGGGTTCGGCCCATTC
GGACCGCAAGGAATCGGTCAATACACTACATGGCGTGATTTCATATGCGCGATTGCTGATCCCCATGTGT
ATCACTGGCAAACTGTGATGGACGACACCGTCAGTGCGTCCGTCGCGCAGGCTCTCGATGAGCTGATGCT
TTGGGCCGAGGACTGCCCCGAAGTCCGGCACCTCGTGCACGCGGATTTCGGCTCCAACAATGTCCTGACG
GACAATGGCCGCATAACAGCGGTCATTGACTGGAGCGAGGCGATGTTCGGGGATTCCCAATACGAGGTCG
CCAACATCTTCTTCTGGAGGCCGTGGTTGGCTTGTATGGAGCAGCAGACGCGCTACTTCGAGCGGAGGCA
TCCGGAGCTTGCAGGATCGCCGCGGCTCCGGGCGTATATGCTCCGCATTGGTCTTGACCAACTCTATCAG
AGCTTGGTTGACGGCAATTTCGATGATGCAGCTTGGGCGCAGGGTCGATGCGACGCAATCGTCCGATCCG
GAGCCGGGACTGTCGGGCGTACACAAATCGCCCGCAGAAGCGCGGCCGTCTGGACCGATGGCTGTGTAGA
AGTACTCGCCGATAGTGGAAACCGACGCCCCAGCACTCGTCCGAGGGCAAAGGAATAGGGTACCTTTAAG
ACCAATGACTTACAAGGCAGCTGTAGATCTTAGCCACTTTTTAAAAGAAAAGGGGGGACTGGAAGGGCTA
ATTCACTCCCAACGAAGACAAGATCTGCTTTTTGCTTGTACTGGGTCTCTCTGGTTAGACCAGATCTGAG
CCTGGGAGCTCTCTGGCTAACTAGGGAACCCACTGCTTAAGCCTCAATAAAGCTTGCCTTGAGTGCTTCA
AGTAGTGTGTGCCCGTCTGTTGTGTGACTCTGGTAACTAGAGATCCCTCAGACCCTTTTAGTCAGTGTGG
AAAATCTCTAGCAGTAGTAGTTCATGTCATCTTATTATTCAGTATTTATAACTTGCAAAGAAATGAATAT
CAGAGAGTGAGAGGAACTTGTTTATTGCAGCTTATAATGGTTACAAATAAAGCAATAGCATCACAAATTT
CACAAATAAAGCATTTTTTTCACTGCATTCTAGTTGTGGTTTGTCCAAACTCATCAATGTATCTTATCAT
GTCTGGCTCTAGCTATCCCGCCCCTAACTCCGCCCATCCCGCCCCTAACTCCGCCCAGTTCCGCCCATTC
TCCGCCCCATGGCTGACTAATTTTTTTTATTTATGCAGAGGCCGAGGCCGCCTCGGCCTCTGAGCTATTC
CAGAAGTAGTGAGGAGGCTTTTTTGGAGGCCTAGGGACGTACCCAATTCGCCCTATAGTGAGTCGTATTA
CGCGCGCTCACTGGCCGTCGTTTTACAACGTCGTGACTGGGAAAACCCTGGCGTTACCCAACTTAATCGC
CTTGCAGCACATCCCCCTTTCGCCAGCTGGCGTAATAGCGAAGAGGCCCGCACCGATCGCCCTTCCCAAC
AGTTGCGCAGCCTGAATGGCGAATGGG
[124 nt withheld, positions 8078-8201]
C
[91 nt withheld, positions 8203-8293]
A
[49 nt withheld, positions 8295-8343]
CCTTTGACGTTGGAGTCCACGTTCTTT
[37 nt withheld, positions 8371-8407]
ACCCTATCTCGGTCTATTCTTTTGATTTATAAGGGATTTTGCCGATTTCGGCCTATTGGTTAAAAAATGA
GCTGATTTAACAAAAATTTAACGCGAATTTTAACAAAATATTAACGCTTACAATTTAGGTGGCACTTTTC
GGGGAAATGTGCGCGGAACCCCTATTTGTTTATTTTTCTAAATACATTCAAATATGTATCCGCTCATGAG
ACAATAACCCTGATAAATGCTTCAATAATATTGAAAAAGGAAGAGTATGAGTATTCAACATTTCCGTGTC
GCCCTTATTCCCTTTTTTGCGGCATTTTGCCTTCCTGTTTTTGCTCACCCAGAAACGCTGGTGAAAGTAA
AAGATGCTGAAGATCAGTTGGGTGCACGAGTGGGTTACATCGAACTGGATCTCAACAGCGGTAAGATCCT
TGAGAGTTTTCGCCCCGAAGAACGTTTTCCAATGATGAGCACTTTTAAAGTTCTGCTATGTGGCGCGGTA
TTATCCCGTATTGACGCCGGGCAAGAGCAACTCGGTCGCCGCATACACTATTCTCAGAATGACTTGGTTG
AGTACTCACCAGTCACAGAAAAGCATCTTACGGATGGCATGACAGTAAGAGAATTATGCAGTGCTGCCAT
AACCATGAGTGATAACACTGCGGCCAACTTACTTCTGACAACGATCGGAGGACCGAAGGAGCTAACCGCT
TTTTTGCACAACATGGGGGATCATGTAACTCGCCTTGATCGTTGGGAACCGGAGCTGAATGAAGCCATAC
CAAACGACGAGCGTGACACCACGATGCCTGTAGCAATGGCAACAACGTTGCGCAAACTATTAACTGGCGA
ACTACTTACTCTAGCTTCCCGGCAACAATTAATAGACTGGATGGAGGCGGATAAAGTTGCAGGACCACTT
CTGCGCTCGGCCCTTCCGGCTGGCTGGTTTATTGCTGATAAATCTGGAGCCGGTGAGCGTGGGTCTCGCG
GTATCATTGCAGCACTGGGGCCAGATGGTAAGCCCTCCCGTATCGTAGTTATCTACACGACGGGGAGTCA
GGCAACTATGGATGAACGAAATAGACAGATCGCTGAGATAGGTGCCTCACTGATTAAGCATTGGTAACTG
TCAGACCAAGTTTACTCATATATACTTTAGATTGATTTAAAACTTCATTTTTAATTTAAAAGGATCTAGG
TGAAGATCCTTTTTGATAATCTCATGACCAAAATCCCTTAACGTGAGTTTTCGTTCCACTGAGCGTCAGA
CCCCGTAGAAAAGATCAAAGGATCTTCTTGAGATCCTTTTTTTCTGCGCGTAATCTGCTGCTTGCAAACA
AAAAAACCACCGCTACCAGCGGTGGTTTGTTTGCCGGATCAAGAGCTACCAACTCTTTTTCCGAAGGTAA
CTGGCTTCAGCAGAGCGCAGATACCAAATACTGTTCTTCTAGTGTAGCCGTAGTTAGGCCACCACTTCAA
GAACTCTGTAGCACCGCCTACATACCTCGCTCTGCTAATCCTGTTACCAGTGGCTGCTGCCAGTGGCGAT
AAGTCGTGTCTTACCGGGTTGGACTCAAGACGATAGTTACCGGATAAGGCGCAGCGGTCGGGCTGAACGG
GGGGTTCGTGCACACAGCCCAGCTTGGAGCGAACGACCTACACCGAACTGAGATACCTACAGCGTGAGCT
ATGAGAAAGCGCCACGCTTCCCGAAGAGAGAAAGGCGGACAGGTATCCGGTAAGCGGCAGGGTCGGAACA
GGAGAGCGCACGAGGGAGCTTCCAGGGGGAAACGCCTGGTATCTTTATAGTCCTGTCGGGTTTCGCCACC
TCTGACTTGAGCGTCGATTTTTGTGATGCTCGTCAGGGGGGCGGAGCCTATGGAAAAACGCCAGCAACGC
GGCCTTTTTACGGTTCCTGGCCTTTTGCTGGCCTTTTGCTCACATGTTCTTTCCTGCGTTATCCCCTGAT
TCTGTGGATAACCGTATTACCGCCTTTGAGTGAGCTGATACCGCTCGCCGCAGCCGAACGACCGAGCGCA
GCGAGTCAGTGAGCGAGGAAGCGGAAGAGCGCCCAATACGCAAACCGCCTCTCCCCGCGCGTTGGCCGAT
TCATTAATGCAGCTGGCACGACAGGTTTCCCGACTGGAAAGCGGGCAGTGAGCGCAACGCAATTAATGTG
AGTTAGCTCACTCATTAGGCACCCCAGGCTTTACACTTTATGCTTCCGGCTCGTATGTTGTGTGGAATTG
TGAGCGGATAACAATTTCACACAGGAAACAGCTATGACCATGATTACGCCAAGCGCGCAATTAACCCTCA
CTAAAGGGAACAAAAGCTGGAGCTGCAAGCTT
